Addgene plasmid #63370: pFusX3-25
Purpose: Encodes RVD positions 7-9 in TALEN assembly
Depositing lab: Stephen Ekker. Depositing organization: Mayo Foundation for Medical Education and Research. Publication: FusX: A rapid one-step TALE assembly system for genome science. Ma AC, McNulty MS, Tanya PL, Jarryd CM, Martinez-Galvez G, Argue DP, Lee HB, Urban MD, Bullard CE, Blackburn PR, Man TK, Clark KJ, Ekker SC. Hum Gene Ther. 2016 Jun;27(6):451-63. doi: 10.1089/hum.2015.172 PubMed 26854857.
Backbone
  Vector backbone: FusX3
  Backbone size w/o insert (bp): 3015
  Vector type: TALEN
Growth in bacteria
  Bacterial resistance: Spectinomycin, 50 μg/mL
  Growth temperature: 37°C
  Growth strain: DH5alpha
  Copy number: High Copy
Gene/Insert
  Gene/Insert name: HD NN NI (alt name: X3_CGA)
  Species: Synthetic
  Mutation: none
  Cloning method: Restriction Enzyme; 5′ cloning site BsaI (destroyed during cloning); 3′ cloning site BsaI (destroyed during cloning)
  Sequencing primers: 5′ pCR8_F1; 3′ pCR8_R1
Terms and licenses: Academic/Nonprofit Terms; Industry Terms: Not Available to Industry
How to cite: pFusX3-25 was a gift from Stephen Ekker (Addgene plasmid # 63370 ; http://n2t.net/addgene:63370 ; RRID:Addgene_63370)
