[The description below was written by a language model from this plasmid's Addgene catalogue record.]
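Description:
pFusX3-25 is a bacterial library plasmid from the FusX system, a one-step assembly platform for building TALE (transcription activator-like effector) repeat arrays and TALENs. It is built on the FusX3 backbone (about 3 kb without insert), is maintained at high copy number in standard E. coli cloning strains, and is selected with spectinomycin. The record does not include a feature table, so the origin of replication and other backbone elements are not specified. The listed sequencing primers are pCR8-type, which hints at a pCR8-derived backbone, but this is not stated explicitly.

The insert is a synthetic, pre-assembled trimer of TALE repeat modules carrying the repeat-variable diresidues HD, NN and NI. Under the standard TALE code these recognise C, G and A respectively, which matches the alternative name X3_CGA. The trimer occupies RVD positions 7–9 of the final array, so this plasmid is one member of the position-3 sub-library, in which each clone represents a different three-base combination. The trimer was cloned through BsaI sites that were destroyed in the process, as is typical of Golden Gate construction with type IIS enzymes.

In use, a plasmid such as pFusX3-25 is chosen according to the bases at positions 7–9 of the intended DNA target. It is then combined with the corresponding trimer plasmids for the other positions and a receiving vector to generate a full-length TALE DNA-binding domain in a single reaction. The construct has no stated expression function of its own and serves purely as a modular building block for custom TALEN assembly in genome editing and related applications.
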