>Addgene plasmid #63370 | pFusX3-25 | depositor partial sequence | sequence record 105258 | pFusX3_CGA
AGTCTTAAGCGTCTCCATGGCCTGACCCCGGACCAAGTGGTGGCTATCGCCAGCCACGATGGCGGCAAGC
AAGCGCTCGAAACGGTGCAGCGGCTGTTGCCGGTGCTGTGCCAGGACCATGGCCTCACACCCGATCAGGT
CGTGGCTATCGCCAGCAACAATGGCGGCAAGCAAGCGCTCGAAACGGTGCAGCGGCTGTTGCCGGTGCTG
TGCCAGGACCATGGCCTGACCCCGGACCAAGTGGTGGCTATCGCCAGCAACATTGGCGGCAAGCAAGCGC
TCGAAACGGTGCAGCGGCTGTTGCCGGTGCTGTGCCAGGACCATGGCCTGCGAGACGTC
