>Addgene plasmid #63370 | pFusX3-25 | depositor partial sequence | sequence record 105259 | FusX3
CGTCTCCATGGCCTGACCCCGGACCAAGTGGTGGCTATCGAGACCGGCGCCGCTACGGGCGCGTCCCATT
CGCCATTCAGGCTGCGCAACTGTTGGGAAGGGCGATCGGTGCGGGCTCTTCGCTATTACGCCAGCTGGCG
AAAGGGGGATGTGCTGCAAGGCGATTAAGTTGGGAACGCCAGGGTTTTCCCAGTCACGACGTTGTAAAAC
GACGGCCAGTGAGCGCGCGTAATCGACTCACTATAGGGCGAATTGGGTACCGGGCCCCCCCTCGAGGTCC
TCCAGCTTTTGTTCCCTTTAGTGAGGGTTAATTGCGCGCTTGGCGTAATCATGGTCATAGCTGTTTCCTG
TGTGAAATTGTTATCCGCTCACAATTCCACACAACATACGAGCCGGAAGCATAAAGTGTAAAGCCTGGGG
TGCCTAATGAGTGAGCTAACTCACATTAATTGCGTTGCGCTCACTGCCCGCTTTCCACCGGTGGTCTCTG
GCGGCAAGCAAGCGCTCGAAACGGTGCAGCGGCTGTTGCCGGTGCTGTGCCAGGACCATGGCCTGCGAGA
CGTCTAGACCAGCCAGGACAGAAATGCCTCGACTTCGCTGCTACCCAAGGTTGCCGGGTGACGCACACCG
TGGAAACGGATGAAGGCACGAACCCAGTGGACATAAGCCTGTTCGGTTCGTAAGCTGTAATGCAAGTAGC
GTATGCGCTCACGCAACTGGTCCAGAACCTTGACCGAACGCAGCGGTGGTAACGGCGCAGTGGCGGTTTT
CATGGCTTGTTATGACTGTTTTTTTGGGGTACAGTCTATGCCTCGGGCATCCAAGCAGCAAGCGCGTTAC
GCCGTGGGTCGATGTTTGATGTTATGGAGCAGCAACGATGTTACGCAGCAGGGCAGTCGCCCTAAAACAA
AGTTAAACATTATGAGGGAAGCGGTGATCGCCGAAGTATCGACTCAACTATCAGAGGTAGTTGGCGTCAT
CGAGCGCCATCTCGAACCGACGTTGCTGGCCGTACATTTGTACGGCTCCGCAGTGGATGGCGGCCTGAAG
CCACACAGTGATATTGATTTGCTGGTTACGGTGACCGTAAGGCTTGATGAAACAACGCGGCGAGCTTTGA
TCAACGACCTTTTGGAAACTTCGGCTTCCCCTGGAGAGAGCGAGATTCTCCGCGCTGTAGAAGTCACCAT
TGTTGTGCACGACGACATCATTCCGTGGCGTTATCCAGCTAAGCGCGAACTGCAATTTGGAGAATGGCAG
CGCAATGACATTCTTGCAGGTATCTTCGAGCCAGCCACGATCGACATTGATCTGGCTATCTTGCTGACAA
AAGCAAGAGAACATAGCGTTGCCTTGGTAGGTCCAGCGGCGGAGGAACTCTTTGATCCGGTTCCTGAACA
GGATCTATTTGAGGCGCTAAATGAAACCTTAACGCTATGGAACTCGCCGCCCGACTGGGCTGGCGATGAG
CGAAATGTAGTGCTTACGTTGTCCCGCATTTGGTACAGCGCAGTAACCGGCAAAATCGCGCCGAAGGATG
TCGCTGCCGACTGGGCAATGGAGCGCCTGCCGGCCCAGTATCAGCCCGTCATACTTGAAGCTAGACAGGC
TTATCTTGGACAAGAAGAAGATCGCTTGGCCTCGCGCGCAGATCAGTTGGAAGAATTTGTCCACTACGTG
AAAGGCGAGATCACCAAGGTAGTCGGCAAATAACCCTCGAGCCACCCATGACCAAAATCCCTTAACGTGA
GTTACGCGTCGTTCCACTGAGCGTCAGACCCCGTAGAAAAGATCAAAGGATCTTCTTGAGATCCTTTTTT
TCTGCGCGTAATCTGCTGCTTGCAAACAAAAAAACCACCGCTACCAGCGGTGGTTTGTTTGCCGGATCAA
GAGCTACCAACTCTTTTTCCGAAGGTAACTGGCTTCAGCAGAGCGCAGATACCAAATACTGTCCTTCTAG
TGTAGCCGTAGTTAGGCCACCACTTCAAGAACTCTGTAGCACCGCCTACATACCTCGCTCTGCTAATCCT
GTTACCAGTGGCTGCTGCCAGTGGCGATAAGTCGTGTCTTACCGGGTTGGACTCAAGACGATAGTTACCG
GATAAGGCGCAGCGGTCGGGCTGAACGGGGGGTTCGTGCACACAGCCCAGCTTGGAGCGAACGACCTACA
CCGAACTGAGATACCTACAGCGTGAGCATTGAGAAAGCGCCACGCTTCCCGAAGGGAGAAAGGCGGACAG
GTATCCGGTAAGCGGCAGGGTCGGAACAGGAGAGCGCACGAGGGAGCTTCCAGGGGGAAACGCCTGGTAT
CTTTATAGTCCTGTCGGGTTTCGCCACCTCTGACTTGAGCGTCGATTTTTGTGATGCTCGTCAGGGGGGC
GGAGCCTATGGAAAAACGCCAGCAACGCGGCCTTTTTACGGTTCCTGGCCTTTTGCTGGCCTTTTGCTCA
CATGTTCTTTCCTGCGTTATCCCCTGATTCTGTGGATAACCGTATTACCGCCTTTGAGTGAGCTGATACC
GCTCGCCGCAGCCGAACGACCGAGCGCAGCGAGTCAGTGAGCGAGGAAGCGGAAGAGCGCCCAATACGCA
AACCGCCTCTCCCCGCGCGTTGGCCGATTCATTAATGCAGCTGGCACGACAGGTTTCCCGACTGGAAAGC
GGGCAGTGAGCGCAACGCAATTAATACGCGTACCGCTAGCCAGGAAGAGTTTGTAGAAACGCAAAAAGGC
CATCCGTCAGGATGGCCTTCTGCTTAGTTTGATGCCTGGCAGTTTATGGCGGGCGTCCTGCCCGCCACCC
TCCGGGCCGTTGCTTCACAACGTTCAAATCCGCTCCCGGCGGATTTGTCCTACTCAGGAGAGCGTTCACC
GACAAACAACAGATAAAACGAAAGGCCCAGTCTTCCGACTGAGCCTTTCGTTTTATTTGATGCCTGGCAG
TTCCCTACTCTCGCGTTAACGCTAGCATGGATGTTTTCCCAGTCACGACGTTGTAAAACGACGGCCAGTC
TTAAG
