>Addgene plasmid #63370 | pFusX3-25 | addgene partial sequence | sequence record 115375 | pCR8_R1 5'-cgaaccgaacaggcttatgt-3'
TGCGTCACCCGGCAACCTTGGGTAGCAGCGAAGTCGAGGCATTTCTGTCCTGGCTGGTCTAGACGTCTCG
CAGGCCATGGTCCTGGCACAGCACCGGCAACAGCCGCTGCACCGTTTCGAGCGCTTGCTTGCCGCCAATG
TTGCTGGCGATAGCCACCACTTGGTCCGGGGTCAGGCCATGGTCCTGGCACAGCACCGGCAACAGCCGCT
GCACCGTTTCGAGCGCTTGCTTGCCGCCATTGTTGCTGGCGATAGCCACGACCTGATCGGGTGTGAGGCC
ATGGTCCTGGCACAGCACCGGCAACAGCCGCTGCACCGTTTCGAGCGCTTGCTTGCCGCCATCGTGGCTG
GCGATAGCCACCACTTGGTCCGGGGTCAGGCCATGGAGACGCTTAAGACTGGCCGTCGTTTTACAACGTC
GTGACTGGGAAAACATCCATGCTAGCGTTAACGCGAGAGTAGGGAACTGCCAGGCATCAAATAAAACGAA
AGGCTCAGTCGGAAGACTGGGCCTTTCGTTTTATCTGTTGTTTGTCGGTGAACGCTCTCCTGAGTAGGAC
AAATCCGCCGGGAGCGGATTTGAACGTTGTGAAGCAACGGCCCGGAGGGTGGCGGGCAGGACGCCCGCCA
TAAACTGCCAGGCATCAAACTAAGCAGAAGGCCATCCT
